>Addgene plasmid #235872 | pME_Cp_0_2-3_002_rbcL_Promoter+5'UTR_Cr | addgene full sequence | sequence record 471468 | Addgene NGS Result
GTTGATAGATCCAGTAATGACCTCAGAACTCCATCTGGATTTGTTCAGAACGCTCGGTTGCCGCCGGGCG
TTTTTTATTGGTGAGAATCCAAGCCTCGAGCTGTCAGACCAAGTTTACTCATATATACTTTAGATTGATT
TAAAACTTCATTTTTAATTTAAAAGGATCTAGGTGAAGATCCTTTTTGATAATCTCATGACCAAAATCCC
TTAACGTGAGTTTTCGTTCCACTGAGCGTCAGACCCCGTAGAAAAGATCAAAGGATCTTCTTGAGATCCT
TTTTTTCTGCGCGTAATCTGCTGCTTGCAAACAAAAAAACCACCGCTACCAGCGGTGGTTTGTTTGCCGG
ATCAAGAGCTACCAACTCTTTTTCCGAAGGTAACTGGCTTCAGCAGAGCGCAGATACCAAATACTGTTCT
TCTAGTGTAGCCGTAGTTAGGCCACCACTTCAAGAACTCTGTAGCACCGCCTACATACCTCGCTCTGCTA
ATCCTGTTACCAGTGGCTGCTGCCAGTGGCGATAAGTCGTGTCTTACCGGGTTGGACTCAAGACGATAGT
TACCGGATAAGGCGCAGCGGTCGGGCTGAACGGGGGGTTCGTGCACACAGCCCAGCTTGGAGCGAACGAC
CTACACCGAACTGAGATACCTACAGCGTGAGCTATGAGAAAGCGCCACGCTTCCCGAAGGGAGAAAGGCG
GACAGGTATCCGGTAAGCGGCAGGGTCGGAACAGGAGAGCGCACGAGGGAGCTTCCAGGGGGAAACGCCT
GGTATCTTTATAGTCCTGTCGGGTTTCGCCACCTCTGACTTGAGCGTCGATTTTTGTGATGCTCGTCAGG
GGGGCGGAGCCTGTGGAAAAACGCCAGCAACGCGGCCTTTTTACGGTTCCTGGCCTTTTGCTGGCCTTTT
GCTCACATGTTCTTTCCTGCGTTATCCCCTGATTCTGTGGATAACCGTATTACCGCCTTTGAGTGAGCTG
ATACCGCTCGCCGCAGCCGAACGACCGAGCGCAGCGAGTCAGTGAGCGAGGAAGCCTGCATAACGCGAAG
TAATCTTTTCGGTTTTAAAGAAAAAGGGCAGGGTGGTGACACCTTGCCCTTTTTTGCCGGACTGCAGCGG
CCGCTACTAGTCGCGATGAGTGGTCTCACATTTTATATAAATAAATGTAACTTCTTTTGACGATCCTAAA
ATAATCTGTCCGGAAATATAATTTAAAAATTGTTGAAAAATTTTAAATACATTTAAATATATTATATATT
TAGAAATAAAAAATAATGTAAACTAGCAAATTTATGTACTTGTCTTATCAGTCGAGCATAGAAAGGGCCT
TTAGGTATATGCTCCCGAGACCACTCATCGCTCTAGAAGCGGCCGCGAATTCCAGAAATCATCCTTAGCG
AAAGCTAAGGATTTTTTTTATCTGAAATTCTGCCTCGTGATACGCCTATTTTTATAGGTTAATGTCATGA
TAATAATGGTTTCTTAGACGTCAGGTGGCACTCGAGTTGATCGGGCACGTAAGAGGTTCCAACTTTCACC
ATAATGAAATAAGATCACTACCGGGCGTATTTTTTGAGTTATCGAGATTTTCAGGAGCTAAGGAAGCTAA
AATGGAGAAAAAAATCACTGGATATACCACCGTTGATATATCCCAATGGCATCGTAAAGAACATTTTGAG
GCATTTCAGTCAGTTGCTCAATGTACCTATAACCAGACCGTTCAGCTGGATATTACGGCCTTTTTAAAGA
CCGTAAAGAAAAATAAGCACAAGTTTTATCCGGCCTTTATTCACATTCTTGCCCGCCTGATGAATGCTCA
TCCGGAATTTCGTATGGCAATGAAAGACGGTGAGCTGGTGATATGGGATAGTGTTCACCCTTGTTACACC
GTTTTCCATGAGCAAACTGAAACGTTTTCATCACTCTGGAGTGAATACCACGACGATTTCCGGCAGTTTC
TACACATATATTCGCAAGATGTGGCGTGTTACGGTGAAAACCTGGCCTATTTCCCTAAAGGGTTTATTGA
GAATATGTTTTTCGTATCAGCCAATCCCTGGGTGAGTTTCACCAGTTTTGATTTAAACGTGGCCAATATG
GACAACTTCTTCGCCCCCGTTTTCACCATGGGCAAATATTATACGCAAGGCGACAAGGTGCTGATGCCGC
TGGCGATTCAGGTTCATCATGCCGTTTGTGATGGCTTCCATGTCGGCAGAATGCTTAATGAATTACAACA
GTACTGCGACGAGTGGCAGGGCGGGGCGTAATTTGATATCGAGCTCGCTTGGACTCCT
Features (pLannotate 1.2.2; 8 found; start..end, strand, type, name):
    271..859     +  rep_origin     ori: high-copy-number ColE1/pMB1/pBR322/pUC origin of replication
   1054..1111    -  terminator     his operon terminator: This putative transcriptin terminator from the E. coli his operon has a 2-bp deletion introduced during synthesis. Its efficiency has not been determined.
   1112..1131    -  misc_feature   BioBrick suffix: universal suffix for all parts
   1361..1382    -  misc_feature   BioBrick prefix: BioBrick prefix for parts that do not start with "ATG"
   1385..1428    +  terminator     bacterial terminator: putative bacterial transcription terminator
   1514..1611    +  promoter       cat promoter: promoter of the E. coli cat gene encoding chloramphenicol acetyltransferase
   1612..2268    +  CDS            cat: CAT_ECOLX - Experimental evidence at protein level: Swiss-Prot protein existence level 1. This enzyme is an effector of chloramphenicol resistance in bacteria. From Escherichia coli. This protein is used as a marker in many commonly used cloning vectors, such as pACYC184.
   2292..88      +  terminator     lambda t0 terminator (across the origin): transcription terminator from phage lambda
