[The description below was written by a language model from this plasmid's Addgene catalogue record and pLannotate feature annotations shown in this document.]
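Description:
pME_Cp_0_2-3_002_rbcL_Promoter+5'UTR_Cr is a small (about 2.3 kb) synthetic-biology part plasmid that stores the promoter and 5' untranslated region of the Chlamydomonas reinhardtii chloroplast rbcL gene, which encodes the large subunit of Rubisco. The 197 bp insert was placed into the pME_Cp_UAV_GFP backbone (2,101 bp) using BsaI, a Type IIS enzyme, and the BsaI sites used for insertion were destroyed in the process. The backbone name suggests an acceptor vector with a GFP cassette that the insert displaces, although the record does not say this explicitly. The "0" and "2-3" elements of the name appear to mark its level and position within the depositors' modular assembly scheme for chloroplast constructs, but the record does not define that nomenclature.

The plasmid is maintained in E. coli through a high-copy ColE1/pUC-type origin and is selected with chloramphenicol, with resistance provided by the cat gene under its native cat promoter. The feature table annotates only backbone elements. The rbcL fragment itself was not recognised, but the unannotated gap between the BioBrick suffix and prefix scars is where it would lie. That region is flanked by the his operon terminator and a putative bacterial terminator, and a lambda t0 terminator follows the cat gene, an arrangement that insulates the cloned part from read-through transcription in the bacterial host.

The plasmid carries no coding payload, reporter or chloroplast selection marker of its own. It serves as a regulatory building block, to be combined with coding sequences, 3' UTRs and other parts into expression cassettes for the Chlamydomonas chloroplast.
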