Addgene plasmid #235872: pME_Cp_0_2-3_002_rbcL_Promoter+5'UTR_Cr
Purpose: rbcL promoter + 5'UTR Chlamydomonas reinhardtii
Depositing lab: Tobias Erb. Depositing organization: Max Planck Institute for Terrestrial Microbiology. Publication: A modular high-throughput approach for advancing synthetic biology in the chloroplast of Chlamydomonas. Inckemann RM, Chotel T, Burgis M, Brinkmann CK, Andreas L, Baumann J, Sharma P, Klose M, Barrett J, Ries F, Paczia N, Glatter T, Mackinder LCM, Willmund F, Erb TJ. Nat Plants. 2025 Nov;11(11):2332-2349. doi: 10.1038/s41477-025-02126-2. Epub 2025 Nov 3. PubMed 41184475.
Backbone
  Vector backbone: pME_Cp_UAV_GFP
  Backbone size w/o insert (bp): 2101
  Vector type: Synthetic Biology
Growth in bacteria
  Bacterial resistance: Chloramphenicol, 25 μg/mL
  Growth temperature: 37°C
  Growth strain: DH5alpha
  Copy number: High Copy
Gene/Insert
  Gene/Insert name: rbcL promoter + 5'UTR
  Species: Chlamydomonas reinhardtii
  Insert size (bp): 197
  Cloning method: Restriction Enzyme; 5′ cloning site BsaI (destroyed during cloning); 3′ cloning site BsaI (destroyed during cloning)
  Sequencing primers: 5′ CGTATCACGAGGCAGAATTTC; 3′ CCTGCATAACGCGAAGTAATC
Terms and licenses: Academic/Nonprofit Terms; Industry Terms: Not Available to Industry
Depositor comments: Please visit https://doi.org/10.1101/2024.05.08.593163 for bioRxiv preprint.
How to cite: pME_Cp_0_2-3_002_rbcL_Promoter+5'UTR_Cr was a gift from Tobias Erb (Addgene plasmid # 235872 ; http://n2t.net/addgene:235872 ; RRID:Addgene_235872)
